Addgene plasmid #83799: pBS5
Purpose: Useful for tagging yeast proteins with N-terminal CFP tag; G418 selection
Depositing lab: Eric Muller. Depositing organization: University of Washington. Publication: Fluorescence resonance energy transfer using color variants of green fluorescent protein. Hailey DW, Davis TN, Muller EG. Methods Enzymol. 2002;351:34-49. PubMed 12073355.
Backbone
  Vector backbone: pyGFP
  Vector type: Yeast Expression
  Selectable markers: Neomycin (select with G418)
Growth in bacteria
  Bacterial resistance: Ampicillin, 100 μg/mL
  Growth temperature: 37°C
  Growth strain: DH5alpha
  Copy number: Unknown
Gene/Insert
  Gene/Insert name: CFP
  Cloning method: Unknown
  Sequencing primers: 5′ TEF-terminator-F, CCCAGATGCGAAGTTAAGTG; 3′ T7
Terms and licenses: Academic/Nonprofit Terms; Industry Terms: Not Available to Industry
Depositor comments: For more information, see http://yeastrc.org/yeastrc/pages/plasmids_protocols.html
How to cite: pBS5 was a gift from Eric Muller (Addgene plasmid # 83799 ; http://n2t.net/addgene:83799 ; RRID:Addgene_83799)
