[The description below was written by a language model from this plasmid's Addgene catalogue record and pLannotate feature annotations shown in this document.]
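Description:
pBS5 is a 4,662 bp yeast tagging plasmid built on the pyGFP backbone and catalogued as a yeast expression vector, although its annotated features suggest it serves mainly as a template or donor for a tagging cassette. No yeast origin of replication, centromere or yeast promoter upstream of the fluorescent protein appears in the feature table. In E. coli it is propagated through a high-copy ColE1/pUC-type origin and selected with ampicillin via the β-lactamase gene and its native promoter. Short fragments of lacI, rop and the pBR322 bom region are backbone remnants. T7 and SP6 phage promoters flank the cassette region and provide convenient priming sites.

The payload is a kanMX marker, which confers G418 resistance in yeast, bracketed by two loxP sites in the same orientation. It is followed immediately by a cyan fluorescent protein coding sequence, annotated as the Aequorea victoria-derived variant W1C. This layout fits the stated purpose of adding an N-terminal CFP tag to yeast proteins. Placing the cassette in front of a target open reading frame lets integrants be selected on G418. Cre recombinase can then excise the marker between the loxP sites, leaving a single loxP scar upstream of the CFP sequence, which presumably allows the fusion to be driven from the gene's own promoter, though the record does not describe this step explicitly. The cloning method is not recorded. The associated publication concerns fluorescence resonance energy transfer with colour variants of GFP, so CFP fusions made with pBS5 are likely intended as partners in FRET studies of protein proximity in yeast.
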