Features (pLannotate 1.2.2; 12 found; start..end, strand, type, name):
     19..52      +  protein_bind   loxP: Cre-mediated recombination occurs in the 8-bp core sequence (GCATACAT). Cre recombinase
    102..1458    +  gene           kanMX: yeast selectable marker conferring kanamycin resistance (Wach et al., 1994)
   1511..1544    +  protein_bind   loxP: Cre-mediated recombination occurs in the 8-bp core sequence (GCATACAT). Cre recombinase
   1551..2264    +  CDS            W1C: W1C is a basic (constitutively fluorescent) cyan fluorescent protein published in 1998, derived from Aequorea victoria.
   2300..2318    -  promoter       T7 promoter: promoter for bacteriophage T7 RNA polymerase
   2340..2393    -  CDS            lacI (fragment): lac repressor; lacI; The lac repressor binds to the lac operator to inhibit transcription in E. coli. This inhibition can be relieved by adding lactose or isopropyl-β-D-thiogalactopyranoside (IPTG).
   2576..3164    -  rep_origin     ori: high-copy-number ColE1/pMB1/pBR322/pUC origin of replication
   3335..4195    -  CDS            AmpR: β-lactamase; bla; confers resistance to ampicillin, carbenicillin, and related antibiotics
   4196..4300    -  promoter       AmpR promoter: bla
   4395..4430    +  CDS            rop (fragment): Rop protein, which maintains plasmids at low copy number; rop
   4532..4583    +  misc_feature   bom (fragment): basis of mobility region from pBR322
   4646..2       +  promoter       SP6 promoter (across the origin): promoter for bacteriophage SP6 RNA polymerase
>Addgene plasmid #83799 | pBS5 | depositor full sequence | sequence record 160060 | pBS5 sequence 4662 bps
GAACGCGGCCGCCAGGGGATAACTTCGTATAGCATACATTATACGAAGTTATCTAGAGATCTGTTTAGCT
TGCCTCGTCCCCGCCGGGTCACCCGGCCAGCGACATGGAGGCCCAGAATACCCTCCTTGACAGTCTTGAC
GTGCGCAGCTCAGGGGCATGATGTGACTGTCGCCCGTACATTTAGCCCATACATCCCCATGTATAATCAT
TTGCATCCATACATTTTGATGGCCGCACGGCGCGAAGCAAAAATTACGGCTCCTCGCTGCAGACCTGCGA
GCAGGGAAACGCTCCCCTCACAGACGCGTTGAATTGTCCCCACGCCGCGCCCCTGTAGAGAAATATAAAA
GGTTAGGATTTGCCACTGAGGTTCTTCTTTCATATACTTCCTTTTAAAATCTTGCTAGGATACAGTTCTC
ACATCACATCCGAACATAAACAACCATGGGTAAGGAAAAGACTCACGTTTCGAGGCCGCGATTAAATTCC
AACATGGATGCTGATTTATATGGGTATAAATGGGCTCGCGATAATGTCGGGCAATCAGGTGCGACAATCT
ATCGATTGTATGGGAAGCCCGATGCGCCAGAGTTGTTTCTGAAACATGGCAAAGGTAGCGTTGCCAATGA
TGTTACAGATGAGATGGTCAGACTAAACTGGCTGACGGAATTTATGCCTCTTCCGACCATCAAGCATTTT
ATCCGTACTCCTGATGATGCATGGTTACTCACCACTGCGATCCCCGGCAAAACAGCATTCCAGGTATTAG
AAGAATATCCTGATTCAGGTGAAAATATTGTTGATGCGCTGGCAGTGTTCCTGCGCCGGTTGCATTCGAT
TCCTGTTTGTAATTGTCCTTTTAACAGCGATCGCGTATTTCGTCTCGCTCAGGCGCAATCACGAATGAAT
AACGGTTTGGTTGATGCGAGTGATTTTGATGACGAGCGTAATGGCTGGCCTGTTGAACAAGTCTGGAAAG
AAATGCATAAGCTTTTGCCATTCTCACCGGATTCAGTCGTCACTCATGGTGATTTCTCACTTGATAACCT
TATTTTTGACGAGGGGAAATTAATAGGTTGTATTGATGTTGGACGAGTCGGAATCGCAGACCGATACCAG
GATCTTGCCATCCTATGGAACTGCCTCGGTGAGTTTTCTCCTTCATTACAGAAACGGCTTTTTCAAAAAT
ATGGTATTGATAATCCTGATATGAATAAATTGCAGTTTCATTTGATGCTCGATGAGTTTTTCTAATCAGT
ACTGACAATAAAAAGATTCTTGTTTTCAAGAACTTGTCATTTGTATAGTTTTTTTATATTGTAGTTGTTC
TATTTTAATCAAATGTTAGCGTGATTTATATTTTTTTTCGCCTCGACATCATCTGCCCAGATGCGAAGTT
AAGTGCGCAGAAAGTAATATCATGCGTCAATCGTATGTGAATGCTGGTCGCTATACTGCTGTCGATTCGA
TACTAACGCCGCCATCCAGTGTCGAAAACGAGCTCTCGAGATAACTTCGTATAGCATACATTATACGAAG
TTATCAGATCATGTCTAAAGGTGAAGAATTATTCACTGGTGTTGTCCCAATTTTGGTTGAATTAGATGGT
GATGTTAATGGTCACAAATTTTCTGTCTCCGGTGAAGGTGAAGGTGATGCTACTTACGGTAAATTGACCT
TAAAATTTATTTGTACTACTGGTAAATTGCCAGTTCCATGGCCAACCTTAGTCACTACTTTGACTTGGGG
TGTTCAATGTTTTGCTAGATACCCAGATCATATGAAACAACATGACTTTTTCAAGTCTGCCATGCCAGAA
GGTTATGTTCAAGAAAGAACTATTTTTTTCAAAGATGACGGTAACTACAAGACCAGAGCTGAAGTCAAGT
TTGAAGGTGATACCTTAGTTAATAGAATCGAATTAAAAGGTATTGATTTTAAAGAAGATGGTAACATTTT
AGGTCACAAATTGGAATACAACTATATTTCTCACAATGTTTACATCACTGCTGACAAACAAAAGAATGGT
ATCAAAGCTCATTTCAAAATTAGACACAACATTGAAGATGGTTCTGTTCAATTAGCTGACCATTATCAAC
AAAATACTCCAATTGGTGATGGTCCAGTCTTGTTACCAGACAACCATTACTTATCCACTCAATCTGCCTT
ATCCAAAGATCCAAACGAAAAGAGAGACCACATGGTCTTGTTAGAATTTGTTACTGCTGCTGGTATTACC
CATGGTATGGATGAATTGTACAAACTAGTGGCCTATGCGGCCGCGGATCTGCCGGTCTCCCTATAGTGAG
TCGTATTAATTTCGATAAGCCAGGTTAACCTGCATTAATGAATCGGCCAACGCGCGGGGAGAGGCGGTTT
GCGTATTGGGCGCTCTTCCGCTTCCTCGCTCACTGACTCGCTGCGCTCGGTCGTTCGGCTGCGGCGAGCG
GTATCAGCTCACTCAAAGGCGGTAATACGGTTATCCACAGAATCAGGGGATAACGCAGGAAAGAACATGT
GAGCAAAAGGCCAGCAAAAGGCCAGGAACCGTAAAAAGGCCGCGTTGCTGGCGTTTTTCCATAGGCTCCG
CCCCCCTGACGAGCATCACAAAAATCGACGCTCAAGTCAGAGGTGGCGAAACCCGACAGGACTATAAAGA
TACCAGGCGTTTCCCCCTGGAAGCTCCCTCGTGCGCTCTCCTGTTCCGACCCTGCCGCTTACCGGATACC
TGTCCGCCTTTCTCCCTTCGGGAAGCGTGGCGCTTTCTCAATGCTCACGCTGTAGGTATCTCAGTTCGGT
GTAGGTCGTTCGCTCCAAGCTGGGCTGTGTGCACGAACCCCCCGTTCAGCCCGACCGCTGCGCCTTATCC
GGTAACTATCGTCTTGAGTCCAACCCGGTAAGACACGACTTATCGCCACTGGCAGCAGCCACTGGTAACA
GGATTAGCAGAGCGAGGTATGTAGGCGGTGCTACAGAGTTCTTGAAGTGGTGGCCTAACTACGGCTACAC
TAGAAGGACAGTATTTGGTATCTGCGCTCTGCTGAAGCCAGTTACCTTCGGAAAAAGAGTTGGTAGCTCT
TGATCCGGCAAACAAACCACCGCTGGTAGCGGTGGTTTTTTTGTTTGCAAGCAGCAGATTACGCGCAGAA
AAAAAGGATCTCAAGAAGATCCTTTGATCTTTTCTACGGGGTCTGACGCTCAGTGGAACGAAAACTCACG
TTAAGGGATTTTGGTCATGAGATTATCAAAAAGGATCTTCACCTAGATCCTTTTAAATTAAAAATGAAGT
TTTAAATCAATCTAAAGTATATATGAGTAAACTTGGTCTGACAGTTACCAATGCTTAATCAGTGAGGCAC
CTATCTCAGCGATCTGTCTATTTCGTTCATCCATAGTTGCCTGACTCCCCGTCGTGTAGATAACTACGAT
ACGGGAGGGCTTACCATCTGGCCCCAGTGCTGCAATGATACCGCGAGACCCACGCTCACCGGCTCCAGAT
TTATCAGCAATAAACCAGCCAGCCGGAAGGGCCGAGCGCAGAAGTGGTCCTGCAACTTTATCCGCCTCCA
TCCAGTCTATTAATTGTTGCCGGGAAGCTAGAGTAAGTAGTTCGCCAGTTAATAGTTTGCGCAACGTTGT
TGCCATTGCTACAGGCATCGTGGTGTCACGCTCGTCGTTTGGTATGGCTTCATTCAGCTCCGGTTCCCAA
CGATCAAGGCGAGTTACATGATCCCCCATGTTGTGCAAAAAAGCGGTTAGCTCCTTCGGTCCTCCGATCG
TTGTCAGAAGTAAGTTGGCCGCAGTGTTATCACTCATGGTTATGGCAGCACTGCATAATTCTCTTACTGT
CATGCCATCCGTAAGATGCTTTTCTGTGACTGGTGAGTACTCAACCAAGTCATTCTGAGAATAGTGTATG
CGGCGACCGAGTTGCTCTTGCCCGGCGTCAATACGGGATAATACCGCGCCACATAGCAGAACTTTAAAAG
TGCTCATCATTGGAAAACGTTCTTCGGGGCGAAAACTCTCAAGGATCTTACCGCTGTTGAGATCCAGTTC
GATGTAACCCACTCGTGCACCCAACTGATCTTCAGCATCTTTTACTTTCACCAGCGTTTCTGGGTGAGCA
AAAACAGGAAGGCAAAATGCCGCAAAAAAGGGAATAAGGGCGACACGGAAATGTTGAATACTCATACTCT
TCCTTTTTCAATATTATTGAAGCATTTATCAGGGTTATTGTCTCATGAGCGGATACATATTTGAATGTAT
TTAGAAAAATAAACAAATAGGGGTTCCGCGCACATTTCCCCGAAAAGTGCCACCTGACGTCTAAGAAACC
ATTATTATCATGACATTAACCTATAAAAATAGGCGTATCACGAGGCCCTTTCGTCTCGCGCGTTTCGGTG
ATGACGGTGAAAACCTCTGACACATGCAGCTCCCGGAGACGGTCACAGCTTGTCTGTAAGCGGATGCCGG
GAGCAGACAAGCCCGTCAGGGCGCGTCAGCGGGTGTTGGCGGGTGTCGGGGCTGGCTTAACTATGCGGCA
TCAGAGCAGATTGTACTGAGAGTGCACCATATGGACATATTGTCGTTAGAACGCGGCTACAATTAATACA
TAACCTTATGTATCATACACATACGATTTAGGTGACACTATA
