>Addgene plasmid #83799 | pBS5 | addgene partial sequence | sequence record 161061 | T7 5'-TAATACGACTCACTATAGGG-3'
CACTAGTTTGTACAATTCATCCATACCATGGGTAATACCAGCAGCAGTAACAAATTCTAACAAGACCATG
TGGTCTCTCTTTTCGTTTGGATCTTTGGATAAGGCAGATTGAGTGGATAAGTAATGGTTGTCTGGTAACA
AGACTGGACCATCACCAATTGGAGTATTTTGTTGATAATGGTCAGCTAATTGAACAGAACCATCTTCAAT
GTTGTGTCTAATTTTGAAATGAGCTTTGATACCATTCTTTTGTTTGTCAGCAGTGATGTAAACATTGTGA
GAAATATAGTTGTATTCCAATTTGTGACCTAAAATGTTACCATCTTCTTTAAAATCAATACCTTTTAATT
CGATTCTATTAACTAAGGTATCACCTTCAAACTTGACTTCAGCTCTGGTCTTGTAGTTACCGTCATCTTT
GAAAAAAATAGTTCTTTCTTGAACATAACCTTCTGGCATGGCAGACTTGAAAAAGTCATGTTGTTTCATA
TGATCTGGGTATCTAGCAAAACATTGAACACCCCAAGTCAAAGTAGTGACTAAGGTTGGCCATGGAACTG
GCAATTTACCAGTAGTACAAATAAATTTTAAGGTCAATTTACCGTAAGTAGCATCACCTTCACCTTCACC
GGAGACAGAAAATTTGTGACCATTAACATCACCATCTAATTCAACCAAAATTGGGACAACACCAGTGAAT
AATTCTTCACCTTTAGACATGATCTGATAACTTCGTATAATGTATGCTATACGAAGTTATCTCGAGAGCT
CGTTTTCGACACTGGATGGCGGCGTTAGTATCGAATCGACAGCAGTATAGCGACCAGCATTCACATACGA
TTGACGCATGATATTACTTTCTGCGCACTTAACTTCGCATCTGGGCAGATGATGTCGAGGCGAAAAAAAA
TATAAATCACGCTAACATTTGATTAAAATAGAAC
