>Addgene plasmid #83799 | pBS5 | addgene partial sequence | sequence record 161062 | TEF-terminator-F 5'-CCCAGATGCGAAGTTAAGTG-3'
CAATCGTATGTGAATGCTGGTCGCTATACTGCTGTCGATTCGATACTAACGCCGCCATCCAGTGTCGAAA
ACGAGCTCTCGAGATAACTTCGTATAGCATACATTATACGAAGTTATCAGATCATGTCTAAAGGTGAAGA
ATTATTCACTGGTGTTGTCCCAATTTTGGTTGAATTAGATGGTGATGTTAATGGTCACAAATTTTCTGTC
TCCGGTGAAGGTGAAGGTGATGCTACTTACGGTAAATTGACCTTAAAATTTATTTGTACTACTGGTAAAT
TGCCAGTTCCATGGCCAACCTTAGTCACTACTTTGACTTGGGGTGTTCAATGTTTTGCTAGATACCCAGA
TCATATGAAACAACATGACTTTTTCAAGTCTGCCATGCCAGAAGGTTATGTTCAAGAAAGAACTATTTTT
TTCAAAGATGACGGTAACTACAAGACCAGAGCTGAAGTCAAGTTTGAAGGTGATACCTTAGTTAATAGAA
TCGAATTAAAAGGTATTGATTTTAAAGAAGATGGTAACATTTTAGGTCACAAATTGGAATACAACTATAT
TTCTCACAATGTTTACATCACTGCTGACAAACAAAAGAATGGTATCAAAGCTCATTTCAAAATTAGACAC
AACATTGAAGATGGTTCTGTTCAATTAGCTGACCATTATCAACAAAATACTCCAATTGGTGATGGTCCAG
TCTTGTTACCAGACAACCATTACTTATCCACTCAATCTGCCTTATCCAAAGATCCAAACGAAAAGAGAGA
CCACATGGTCTTGTTAGAATTTGTTACTGCTGCTGGTATTACCCATGGTATGGATGAATTGTACAAACTA
GTGGCCTATGCGGCCGCGGATCTGCCGGTCTCCCTATAGTGAGTCGTATTAATTTCGATAAGCCAGGTTA
ACCTGCATTAATGAATCGGCCAACGCGCGGGGAGAGGCGGTTTGCGTATTGGGCGCTCTTCCGCTTCCTC
GCTCACTGACTCGCTGCGCTCGGTCGTTCGGCTGCGGCGAGCGGTATCAGCT
